Addgene plasmid #157428: pD649-HAsp-ROBO4-COMP5AP-AviTag-9xHis
Purpose: Mammalian expression of secreted protein fused to COMP5AP-AviTag-9xHis.
Depositing lab: Chris Garcia. Depositing organization: Stanford University. Publication: A Human IgSF Cell-Surface Interactome Reveals a Complex Network of Protein-Protein Interactions. Wojtowicz WM, Vielmetter J, Fernandes RA, Siepe DH, Eastman CL, Chisholm GB, Cox S, Klock H, Anderson PW, Rue SM, Miller JJ, Glaser SM, Bragstad ML, Vance J, Lam AW, Lesley SA, Zinn K, Garcia KC. Cell. 2020 Aug 20;182(4):1027-1043.e17. doi: 10.1016/j.cell.2020.07.025. PubMed 32822567.
Backbone
  Vector backbone: pD649
  Backbone size w/o insert (bp): 7153
  Vector type: Mammalian Expression
Growth in bacteria
  Bacterial resistance: Ampicillin, 100 μg/mL
  Growth temperature: 37°C
  Growth strain: DH5alpha
  Copy number: High Copy
Gene/Insert
  Gene/Insert name: ROBO4
  Species: H. sapiens (human)
  Insert size (bp): 1320
  Entrez Gene: ROBO4 (a.k.a. AOVD3, ECSM4, MRB)
  Promoter: CMV/SP6
  Tag / fusion protein: COMP5AP-AviTag-9xHis (C terminal on backbone)
  Cloning method: Restriction Enzyme; 5′ cloning site GCGGCCGC (not destroyed); 3′ cloning site GGCGCGCC (not destroyed)
  Sequencing primers: 5′ ATTTAGGTGACACTATAG; 3′ CGTCGCACTCCATCACGGTG
Resource information
  A portion of this plasmid was derived from a plasmid made by: synthesis by ThermoFisher
Terms and licenses: Academic/Nonprofit Terms; Industry Terms: Not Available to Industry
Depositor comments: Some plasmids in this collection may have an IS4-like element ISVsa5 family transposase upstream of the CMV promoter.
How to cite: pD649-HAsp-ROBO4-COMP5AP-AviTag-9xHis was a gift from Chris Garcia (Addgene plasmid # 157428 ; http://n2t.net/addgene:157428 ; RRID:Addgene_157428)
