[The description below was written by a language model from this plasmid's Addgene catalogue record and pLannotate feature annotations shown in this document.]
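Description:
pD649-HAsp-ROBO4-COMP5AP-AviTag-9xHis is a mammalian expression plasmid built on the pD649 backbone for producing a secreted, tagged form of human ROBO4, a Slit-binding receptor linked to angiogenesis and endothelial barrier function. It is maintained in E. coli as a high-copy plasmid through a ColE1/pUC-type origin and selected with ampicillin via the β-lactamase gene. The sequenced record is about 8.5 kb, consistent with the stated backbone plus a roughly 1.3 kb insert. A separate SV40 early/EM7 promoter cassette drives a puromycin N-acetyltransferase gene ending in an SV40 polyadenylation signal, which could in principle allow selection in mammalian cells, although the record does not describe such use. Short kanamycin-resistance, lacZα, f1 ori and ble matches appear to be non-functional backbone remnants. The depositor also notes that some plasmids in this collection may carry an IS4-like transposase upstream of the CMV promoter, though none is annotated here.

Expression is driven by the CMV enhancer/promoter with a fragment of CMV intron A, followed by an SP6 promoter that also serves as a sequencing primer site. The name indicates an HA signal peptide (the annotation software matched this region only partially, to an IgH leader), which directs the fusion into the secretory pathway. The ROBO4 fragment sits between retained NotI and AscI sites. It is fused at its C terminus to a rat COMP coiled-coil segment, which pentamerises the protein, then human placental alkaline phosphatase, an AviTag for enzymatic biotinylation and a polyhistidine tag, with a bGH polyadenylation signal closing the unit. Pentamerisation raises avidity and the phosphatase gives an enzymatic readout, which suits detection of weak extracellular interactions. The construct comes from a screen of the human IgSF cell-surface interactome.
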