Features (pLannotate 1.2.2; 24 found; start..end, strand, type, name):
    119..143     -  CDS            KanR (fragment): aminoglycoside phosphotransferase; aph(3')-Ia; confers resistance to kanamycin
    254..842     +  rep_origin     ori: high-copy-number ColE1/pMB1/pBR322/pUC origin of replication
   1067..1084    +  terminator     rrnB T2 terminator (fragment): transcription terminator T2 from the E. coli rrnB gene
   1109..1128    -  CDS            lacZα (fragment): LacZα fragment of β-galactosidase; lacZ fragment
   1584..1600    +  protein_bind   lac operator: The lac repressor binds to the lac operator to inhibit transcription in E. coli. This inhibition can be relieved by adding lactose or isopropyl-β-D-thiogalactopyranoside (IPTG). lac repressor encoded by lacI
   1843..2146    +  enhancer       CMV enhancer: human cytomegalovirus immediate early enhancer
   2147..2350    +  promoter       CMV promoter: human cytomegalovirus (CMV) immediate early promoter
   2486..2529    +  intron         CMV intron (fragment): modified intron A from human cytomegalovirus
   2581..2599    +  promoter       SP6 promoter: promoter for bacteriophage SP6 RNA polymerase
   2603..2640    +  CDS            IgH signal sequence (fragment): signal sequence from the mouse immunoglobulin heavy chain variable region
   2707..4080    +  CDS            ROBO4 (fragment): ROBO4_HUMAN - Experimental evidence at protein level: Swiss-Prot protein existence level 1. Receptor for Slit proteins, at least for SLIT2, and seems to be involved in angiogenesis and vascular patterning. May mediate the inhibition of primary endothelial cell migration by Slit proteins (By similarity). Involved in the maintenance of endothelial barrier organization and function (PubMed:30455415). From Homo sapiens (Human).
   4165..4344    +  CDS            Comp (fragment): COMP_RAT - Experimental evidence at protein level: Swiss-Prot protein existence level 1. May play a role in the structural integrity of cartilage via its interaction with other extracellular matrix proteins such as the collagens and fibronectin. Can mediate the interaction of chondrocytes with the cartilage extracellular matrix through interaction with cell surface integrin receptors. Could play a role in the pathogenesis of osteoarthritis. Potent suppressor of apoptosis in both primary chondrocytes and transformed cells. Suppresses apoptosis by blocking the activation of caspase-3 and by indu
   4332..5784    +  CDS            SEAP (fragment): secreted alkaline phosphatase from human placenta The natural enzyme has a C-terminal transmembrane sequence that is replaced by a GPI anchor.
   5809..5850    +  CDS            AviTag™ (fragment): peptide tag that allows for enzymatic biotinylation
   5854..5877    +  CDS            8xHis: 8xHis affinity tag
   6023..6134    +  polyA_signal   bGH poly(A) signal: bovine growth hormone polyadenylation signal
   6135..6243    +  rep_origin     f1 ori (fragment): f1 bacteriophage origin of replication; arrow indicates direction of (+) strand synthesis
   6257..6586    +  promoter       SV40 promoter: SV40 enhancer and early promoter
   6634..6681    +  promoter       EM7 promoter: synthetic bacterial promoter&nbsp
   6700..7299    +  CDS            PuroR (fragment): puromycin N-acetyltransferase; pac from Streptomyces; confers resistance to puromycin
   7309..7434    +  CDS            ble (fragment): BLE_KLEPN - Experimental evidence at protein level: Swiss-Prot protein existence level 1. Binding protein with a strong affinity to the bleomycin family of antibiotics. Binds to CL990; an antimitotic-antibiotic compound. From Klebsiella pneumoniae.
   7429..7550    +  polyA_signal   SV40 poly(A) signal: SV40 polyadenylation signal
   7603..8463    -  CDS            AmpR: β-lactamase; bla; confers resistance to ampicillin, carbenicillin, and related antibiotics
   8466..89      -  promoter       AmpR promoter (fragment) (across the origin): bla
>Addgene plasmid #157428 | pD649-HAsp-ROBO4-COMP5AP-AviTag-9xHis | addgene full sequence | sequence record 464944 | Addgene NGS Result
TTTCAATATTATTGAAGCATTTATCAGGGTTATTGTCTCATGAGCGGATACATATTTGAATGTATTTAGA
AAAATAAACAAATAGGGGTCAGTGTTACAACCAATTAACCAATTCTGAACATTATCGCGAGCCCATTTAT
ACCTGAATATGGCTCATAACACCCCTTGCTCATGACCAAAATCCCTTAACGTGAGTTACGCGCGCGTCGT
TCCACTGAGCGTCAGACCCCGTAGAAAAGATCAAAGGATCTTCTTGAGATCCTTTTTTTCTGCGCGTAAT
CTGCTGCTTGCAAACAAAAAAACCACCGCTACCAGCGGTGGTTTGTTTGCCGGATCAAGAGCTACCAACT
CTTTTTCCGAAGGTAACTGGCTTCAGCAGAGCGCAGATACCAAATACTGTTCTTCTAGTGTAGCCGTAGT
TAGCCCACCACTTCAAGAACTCTGTAGCACCGCCTACATACCTCGCTCTGCTAATCCTGTTACCAGTGGC
TGCTGCCAGTGGCGATAAGTCGTGTCTTACCGGGTTGGACTCAAGACGATAGTTACCGGATAAGGCGCAG
CGGTCGGGCTGAACGGGGGGTTCGTGCACACAGCCCAGCTTGGAGCGAACGACCTACACCGAACTGAGAT
ACCTACAGCGTGAGCTATGAGAAAGCGCCACGCTTCCCGAAGGGAGAAAGGCGGACAGGTATCCGGTAAG
CGGCAGGGTCGGAACAGGAGAGCGCACGAGGGAGCTTCCAGGGGGAAACGCCTGGTATCTTTATAGTCCT
GTCGGGTTTCGCCACCTCTGACTTGAGCGTCGATTTTTGTGATGCTCGTCAGGGGGGCGGAGCCTATGGA
AAAACGCCAGCAACGCGGCCTTTTTACGGTTCCTGGCCTTTTGCTGGCCTTTTGCTCACATGTTCTTTCC
TGCGTTATCCCCTGATTCTGTGGATAACCGTATTACCGCCTTTGAGTGAGCTGATACCGCTCGCCGCAGC
CGAACGACCGAGCGCAGCGAGTCAGTGAGCGAGGAAGCGGAAGGCGAGAGTAGGGAACTGCCAGGCATCA
AACTAAGCAGAAGGCCCCTGACGGATGGCCTTTTTGCGTTTCTACAAACTCTTTCTGTGTTGTAAAACGA
CGGCCAGTCTTAAGCTCGGGCCCCCTGGGCGGTTCTGATAACGAGTAATCGTTAATCCGCAAATAACGTA
AAAACCCGCTTCGGCGGGTTTTTTTATGGGGGGAGTTTAGGGAAAGAGCATTTGTCAGAATATTTAAGGG
CGCCTGTCACTTTGCTTGATATATGAGAATTATTTAACCTTATAAATGAGAAAAAAGCAACGCACTTTAA
ATAAGATACGTTGCTTTTTCGATTGATGAACACCTATAATTAAACTATTCATCTATTATTTATGATTTTT
TGTATATACAATATTTCTAGTTTGTTAAAGAGAATTAAGAAAATAAATCTCGAAAATAATAAAGGGAAAA
TCAGTTTTTGATATCAAAATTATACATGTCAACGATAATACAAAATATAATACAAACTATAAGATGTTAT
CAGTATTTATTATCATTTAGAATAAATTTTGTGTCGCCCTTAATTGTGAGCGGATAACAATTACGAGCTT
CATGCACAGTGGCGTTGACTCAATATTGGCCATTAGCCATATTATTCATTGGTTATATAGCATAAATCAA
TATTGGCTATTGGCCATTGCATACGTTGTATCTATATCATAATATGTACATTTATATTGGCTCATGTCCA
ATATGACCGCCATGTTGGCATTGATTATTGACTAGTTATTAATAGTAATCAATTACGGGGTCATTAGTTC
ATAGCCCATATATGGAGTTCCGCGTTACATAACTTACGGTAAATGGCCCGCCTGGCTGACCGCCCAACGA
CCCCCGCCCATTGACGTCAATAATGACGTATGTTCCCATAGTAACGCCAATAGGGACTTTCCATTGACGT
CAATGGGTGGAGTATTTACGGTAAACTGCCCACTTGGCAGTACATCAAGTGTATCATATGCCAAGTACGC
CCCCTATTGACGTCAATGACGGTAAATGGCCCGCCTGGCATTATGCCCAGTACATGACCTTATGGGACTT
TCCTACTTGGCAGTACATCTACGTATTAGTCATCGCTATTACCATGGTGATGCGGTTTTGGCAGTACATC
AATGGGCGTGGATAGCGGTTTGACTCACGGGGATTTCCAAGTCTCCACCCCATTGACGTCAATGGGAGTT
TGTTTTGGCACCAAAATCAACGGGACTTTCCAAAATGTCGTAACAACTCCGCCCCATTGACGCAAATGGG
CGGTAGGCGTGTACGGTGGGAGGTCTATATAAGCAGAGCTCGTTTAGTGAACCGTCAGATCGCCTGGAGA
CGCCATCCACGCTGTTTTGACCTCCATAGAAGACACCGGGACCGATCCAGCCTCCGCGGCCGGGAACGGT
GCATTGGAACGCGGATTCCCCGTGCCAAGAGTGACGTAAGTACCGCCTATAGAGTCTATAGGCCCACCCC
CTTGGCTTCGTTAGAACGCGGCTACAATTAATACATAACCTTATGTATCATACACATACGATTTAGGTGA
CACTATAGAATAACATCCACTTTGCCTTTCTCTCCACAGGTGTCCACTCCCAGGTCCAACTGCACCTCGG
TTCTATCGAAAACGCGCCTGCTAGCGCCACCATGAAGACCATCATTGCCCTGAGCTACATCTTCTGCCTG
GTGTTCGCTGCGGCCGCCCAAGATTCTCCACCTCAGATTCTGGTGCACCCTCAGGACCAGCTGTTTCAAG
GACCTGGACCTGCCAGAATGAGCTGTCAGGCTTCTGGACAGCCTCCTCCAACCATCAGATGGCTGCTGAA
TGGCCAGCCTCTGAGCATGGTGCCTCCAGATCCTCACCATCTGCTGCCTGATGGAACACTGCTGCTGCTT
CAGCCTCCTGCCAGAGGACATGCTCATGATGGACAGGCCCTGAGCACCGATCTGGGCGTGTACACATGCG
AGGCCAGCAATAGACTGGGCACAGCTGTTAGCAGAGGCGCCAGACTGTCTGTGGCCGTGCTGAGAGAGGA
TTTCCAGATCCAGCCTAGAGACATGGTGGCCGTCGTGGGCGAGCAGTTTACACTGGAATGTGGACCTCCA
TGGGGACACCCTGAGCCTACAGTGTCTTGGTGGAAGGATGGCAAGCCACTGGCTCTGCAACCTGGCAGAC
ATACCGTTTCTGGCGGCAGCCTGCTGATGGCTAGAGCCGAGAAATCCGACGAGGGCACCTATATGTGCGT
GGCCACAAATAGCGCCGGACACAGAGAATCCAGAGCCGCTAGAGTGTCCATCCAAGAGCCTCAGGATTAC
ACCGAGCCTGTGGAACTGCTGGCCGTGCGGATTCAGCTGGAAAACGTGACCCTGCTGAACCCCGATCCTG
CCGAGGGACCTAAACCTAGACCTGCTGTGTGGCTGAGCTGGAAGGTTTCCGGACCTGCTGCTCCTGCTCA
GAGCTACACAGCCCTGTTCAGAACACAGACAGCTCCAGGTGGACAAGGCGCCCCTTGGGCTGAAGAACTT
CTGGCTGGATGGCAGTCTGCCGAACTCGGAGGACTGCACTGGGGCCAAGACTACGAGTTTAAAGTGCGGC
CTAGCAGCGGCAGAGCTAGAGGCCCTGATTCTAACGTCCTGCTGCTGAGACTGCCCGAGAAAGTGCCTAG
CGCTCCTCCACAAGAAGTGACCCTGAAGCCTGGCAATGGCACCGTGTTTGTGTCTTGGGTGCCACCTCCA
GCCGAGAACCACAATGGCATCATCCGGGGCTATCAAGTGTGGTCCCTGGGCAATACTTCCCTGCCTCCTG
CTAATTGGACCGTTGTGGGAGAGCAGACCCAGCTCGAGATTGCCACACACATGCCTGGCAGCTATTGTGT
GCAGGTTGCCGCTGTTACAGGTGCTGGTGCTGGCGAACCTAGCAGACCTGTTTGTCTGCTGCTGGAACAG
GCCATGGAAAGAGCCACACAAGAGCCTAGCGAGCACGGCCCTTGGACACTGGAACAACTGAGGGCCACAC
TGAAGCGAGGCGCGCCGGAAGATCAAGTTGATCCAAGATTGATTGATGGCAAGGGCGGATCTCTGGAGGT
GCTGTTCCAGGGACCAGGCGGAAGCGGCAATCCCGGCGGCGATCTGGCCCCCCAGATGCTGCGCGAGCTG
CAGGAGACCAATGCCGCCCTGCAGGACGTGCGCGAGCTGCTGCGCCACCGCGTGAAGGAGATCACCTTCC
TGAAGAACACCGTGATGGAGTGCGACGCCTGCGGTATGCAGCCCTCTAGAGGCTCCGGCTCCATCATCCC
AGTTGAGGAGGAGAACCCGGACTTCTGGAACCGCGAGGCAGCCGAGGCCCTGGGTGCCGCCAAGAAGCTG
CAGCCTGCACAGACAGCCGCCAAGAACCTCATCATCTTCCTGGGCGATGGGATGGGGGTGTCTACGGTGA
CAGCTGCCAGGATCCTAAAAGGGCAGAAGAAGGACAAACTGGGGCCTGAGATACCCCTGGCCATGGACCG
CTTCCCATATGTGGCTCTGTCCAAGACATACAATGTAGACAAACATGTGCCAGACAGTGGAGCCACAGCC
ACGGCCTACCTGTGCGGGGTCAAGGGCAACTTCCAGACCATTGGCTTGAGTGCAGCCGCCCGCTTTAACC
AGTGCAACACGACACGCGGCAACGAGGTCATCTCCGTGATGAATCGGGCCAAGAAAGCAGGGAAGTCAGT
GGGAGTGGTAACCACCACACGAGTGCAGCACGCCTCGCCAGCCGGCACCTACGCCCACACGGTGAACCGC
AACTGGTACTCGGACGCCGACGTGCCTGCCTCGGCCCGCCAGGAGGGGTGCCAGGACATCGCTACGCAGC
TCATCTCCAACATGGACATTGACGTGATCCTAGGTGGAGGCCGAAAGTACATGTTTCGCATGGGAACCCC
AGACCCTGAGTACCCAGATGACTACAGCCAAGGTGGGACCAGGCTGGACGGGAAGAATCTGGTGCAGGAA
TGGCTGGCGAAGCGCCAGGGTGCCCGGTATGTGTGGAACCGCACTGAGCTCATGCAGGCTTCCCTGGACC
CGTCTGTGACCCATCTCATGGGTCTCTTTGAGCCTGGAGACATGAAATACGAGATCCACCGAGACTCCAC
ACTGGACCCCTCCCTGATGGAGATGACAGAGGCTGCCCTGCGCCTGCTGAGCAGGAACCCCCGCGGCTTC
TTCCTCTTCGTGGAGGGTGGTCGCATCGACCATGGTCATCATGAAAGCAGGGCTTACCGGGCACTGACTG
AGACGATCATGTTCGACGACGCCATTGAGAGGGCGGGCCAGCTCACCAGCGAGGAGGACACGCTGAGCCT
CGTCACTGCCGACCACTCCCACGTCTTCTCCTTCGGAGGCTACCCCCTGCGAGGGAGCTCCATCTTCGGG
CTGGCCCCTGGCAAGGCCCGGGACAGGAAGGCCTACACGGTCCTCCTATACGGAAACGGTCCAGGCTATG
TGCTCAAGGACGGCGCCCGGCCGGATGTTACCGAGAGCGAGAGCGGGAGCCCCGAGTATCGGCAGCAGTC
AGCAGTGCCCCTGGACGAAGAGACCCACGCAGGCGAGGACGTGGCGGTGTTCGCGCGCGGCCCGCAGGCG
CACCTGGTTCACGGCGTGCAGGAGCAGACCTTCATAGCGCACGTCATGGCCTTCGCCGCCTGCCTGGAGC
CCTACACCGCCTGCGACCTGGCGCCCCCCGCCGGCACCACCGACGCCGCGCACCCGGGTGGCGGAGGACT
GAACGACATCTTCGAGGCTCAGAAAATCGAATGGCACGAACATCACCATCACCATCACCATCACCATTAA
GGCCGGCCTGTAGTCACTGGCACAACGCGTTACCCGGTAAGCCAATCGGGTATACACGGTCGTCATACTG
CAGACAGGGTTCTTCTACTTTGCAAGATAGTCTTGAGTAGTAAAATAAATAGATAGAGAAAATCAGCCTC
GACTGTGCCTTCTAGTTGCCAGCCATCTGTTGTTTGCCCCTCCCCCGTGCCTTCCTTGACCCTGGAAGGT
GCCACTCCCACTGTCCTTTCCTAATAAAATGAGGAAATTGCATCACAACACTCAACCCTATCTCGGTCTA
TTCTTTTGATTTATAAGGGATTTTGCCGATTTCGGCCTATTGGTTAAAAAATGAGCTGATTTAACAAAAA
TTTAACGCGAATTAATTCTGTGGAATGTGTGTCAGTTAGGGTGTGGAAAGTCCCCAGGCTCCCCAGCAGG
CAGAAGTATGCAAAGCATGCATCTCAATTAGTCAGCAACCAGGTGTGGAAAGTCCCCAGGCTCCCCAGCA
GGCAGAAGTATGCAAAGCATGCATCTCAATTAGTCAGCAACCATAGTCCCGCCCCTAACTCCGCCCATCC
CGCCCCTAACTCCGCCCAGTTCCGCCCATTCTCCGCCCCATGGCTGACTAATTTTTTTTATTTATGCAGA
GGCCGAGGCCGCCTCTGCCTCTGAGCTATTCCAGAAGTAGTGAGGAGGCTTTTTTGGAGGCCTAGGCTTT
TGCAAAAAGCTCCCGGGAGCTTGTATATCCATTTTCGGATCTGATCAGCACGTGTTGACAATTAATCATC
GGCATAGTATATCGGCATAGTATAATACGACAAGGTGAGGAACTAAACCATGACCGAGTACAAGCCCACG
GTGCGCCTCGCCACCCGCGACGACGTCCCCAGGGCCGTACGCACCCTCGCCGCCGCGTTCGCCGACTACC
CCGCCACGCGCCACACCGTCGATCCGGACCGCCACATCGAGCGGGTCACCGAGCTGCAAGAACTCTTCCT
CACGCGCGTCGGGCTCGACATCGGCAAGGTGTGGGTCGCGGACGACGGCGCCGCGGTGGCGGTCTGGACC
ACGCCGGAGAGCGTCGAAGCGGGGGCGGTGTTCGCCGAGATCGGCCCGCGCATGGCCGAGTTGAGCGGTT
CCCGGCTGGCCGCGCAGCAACAGATGGAAGGCCTCCTGGCGCCGCACCGGCCCAAGGAGCCCGCGTGGTT
CCTGGCCACCGTCGGCGTCTCGCCCGACCACCAGGGCAAGGGTCTGGGCAGCGCCGTCGTGCTCCCCGGA
GTGGAGGCGGCCGAGCGCGCCGGGGTGCCCGCCTTCCTGGAGACATCCGCGCCCCGCAACCTCCCCTTCT
ACGAGCGGCTCGGCTTCACCGTCACCGCCGACGTCGAGGTGCCCGAAGGACCGCGCACCTGGTGCATGAC
CCGCAAGCCCGGTGCCTGACACGTGCTACGAGATTTCGATTCCACCGCCGCCTTCTATGAAAGGTTGGGC
TTCGGAATCGTTTTCCGGGACGCCGGCTGGATGATCCTCCAGCGCGGGGATCTCATGCTGGAGTTCTTCG
CCCACCCCAACTTGTTTATTGCAGCTTATAATGGTTACAAATAAAGCAATAGCATCACAAATTTCACAAA
TAAAGCATTTTTTTCACTGCATTCTAGTTGTGGTTTGTCCAAACTCATCAATGTATCTTATCATGTCTGT
ATACCGTCGACCTCTAGCTAGAGCTTGGCGTAATCATGGTCATTACCAATGCTTAATCAGTGAGGCACCT
ATCTCAGCGATCTGTCTATTTCGTTCATCCATAGTTGCCTGACTCCCCGTCGTGTAGATAACTACGATAC
GGGAGGGCTTACCATCTGGCCCCAGCGCTGCGATGATACCGCGAGAACCACGCTCACCGGCTCCGGATTT
ATCAGCAATAAACCAGCCAGCCGGAAGGGCCGAGCGCAGAAGTGGTCCTGCAACTTTATCCGCCTCCATC
CAGTCTATTAATTGTTGCCGGGAAGCTAGAGTAAGTAGTTCGCCAGTTAATAGTTTGCGCAACGTTGTTG
CCATCGCTACAGGCATCGTGGTGTCACGCTCGTCGTTTGGTATGGCTTCATTCAGCTCCGGTTCCCAACG
ATCAAGGCGAGTTACATGATCCCCCATGTTGTGCAAAAAAGCGGTTAGCTCCTTCGGTCCTCCGATCGTT
GTCAGAAGTAAGTTGGCCGCAGTGTTATCACTCATGGTTATGGCAGCACTGCATAATTCTCTTACTGTCA
TGCCATCCGTAAGATGCTTTTCTGTGACTGGTGAGTACTCAACCAAGTCATTCTGAGAATAGTGTATGCG
GCGACCGAGTTGCTCTTGCCCGGCGTCAATACGGGATAATACCGCGCCACATAGCAGAACTTTAAAAGTG
CTCATCATTGGAAAACGTTCTTCGGGGCGAAAACTCTCAAGGATCTTACCGCTGTTGAGATCCAGTTCGA
TGTAACCCACTCGTGCACCCAACTGATCTTCAGCATCTTTTACTTTCACCAGCGTTTCTGGGTGAGCAAA
AACAGGAAGGCAAAATGCCGCAAAAAAGGGAATAAGGGCGACACGGAAATGTTGAATACTCATATTCTTC
CTT
