>Addgene plasmid #157428 | pD649-HAsp-ROBO4-COMP5AP-AviTag-9xHis | depositor partial sequence | sequence record 303966 | insert (secreted protein)
CAAGATTCTCCACCTCAGATTCTGGTGCACCCTCAGGACCAGCTGTTTCAAGGACCTGGACCTGCCAGAA
TGAGCTGTCAGGCTTCTGGACAGCCTCCTCCAACCATCAGATGGCTGCTGAATGGCCAGCCTCTGAGCAT
GGTGCCTCCAGATCCTCACCATCTGCTGCCTGATGGAACACTGCTGCTGCTTCAGCCTCCTGCCAGAGGA
CATGCTCATGATGGACAGGCCCTGAGCACCGATCTGGGCGTGTACACATGCGAGGCCAGCAATAGACTGG
GCACAGCTGTTAGCAGAGGCGCCAGACTGTCTGTGGCCGTGCTGAGAGAGGATTTCCAGATCCAGCCTAG
AGACATGGTGGCCGTCGTGGGCGAGCAGTTTACACTGGAATGTGGACCTCCATGGGGACACCCTGAGCCT
ACAGTGTCTTGGTGGAAGGATGGCAAGCCACTGGCTCTGCAACCTGGCAGACATACCGTTTCTGGCGGCA
GCCTGCTGATGGCTAGAGCCGAGAAATCCGACGAGGGCACCTATATGTGCGTGGCCACAAATAGCGCCGG
ACACAGAGAATCCAGAGCCGCTAGAGTGTCCATCCAAGAGCCTCAGGATTACACCGAGCCTGTGGAACTG
CTGGCCGTGCGGATTCAGCTGGAAAACGTGACCCTGCTGAACCCCGATCCTGCCGAGGGACCTAAACCTA
GACCTGCTGTGTGGCTGAGCTGGAAGGTTTCCGGACCTGCTGCTCCTGCTCAGAGCTACACAGCCCTGTT
CAGAACACAGACAGCTCCAGGTGGACAAGGCGCCCCTTGGGCTGAAGAACTTCTGGCTGGATGGCAGTCT
GCCGAACTCGGAGGACTGCACTGGGGCCAAGACTACGAGTTTAAAGTGCGGCCTAGCAGCGGCAGAGCTA
GAGGCCCTGATTCTAACGTCCTGCTGCTGAGACTGCCCGAGAAAGTGCCTAGCGCTCCTCCACAAGAAGT
GACCCTGAAGCCTGGCAATGGCACCGTGTTTGTGTCTTGGGTGCCACCTCCAGCCGAGAACCACAATGGC
ATCATCCGGGGCTATCAAGTGTGGTCCCTGGGCAATACTTCCCTGCCTCCTGCTAATTGGACCGTTGTGG
GAGAGCAGACCCAGCTCGAGATTGCCACACACATGCCTGGCAGCTATTGTGTGCAGGTTGCCGCTGTTAC
AGGTGCTGGTGCTGGCGAACCTAGCAGACCTGTTTGTCTGCTGCTGGAACAGGCCATGGAAAGAGCCACA
CAAGAGCCTAGCGAGCACGGCCCTTGGACACTGGAACAACTGAGGGCCACACTGAAGCGA
